>Addgene plasmid #216527 | pTwist-SARS-CoV-2 Spike-deltaC18 JN.4 | addgene full sequence | sequence record 429933 | Addgene NGS Result
ACATTTGGTTGGGCTTTATCGCCGGACTTATAGCTATCGTTATGGTCACAATTATGTTGTGCTGTATGAC
TAGCTGTTGTTCCTGCTTGAAAGGATGTTGCAGTTGCGGATCTTGTTGTAAATAAAGGATCCTCTAGAAG
TTGTCTCCTCCTGCACTGACTGACTGATACAATCGATTTCTGGATCCGCAGGCCTAATCAACCTCTGGAT
TACAAAATTTGTGAAAGATTGACTGGTATTCTTAACTATGTTGCTCCTTTTACGCTATGTGGATACGCTG
CTTTAATGCCTTTGTATCATGCTATTGCTTCCCGTATGGCTTTCATTTTCTCCTCCTTGTATAAATCCTG
GTTGCTGTCTCTTTATGAGGAGTTGTGGCCCGTTGTCAGGCAACGTGGCGTGGTGTGCACTGTGTTTGCT
GACGCAACCCCCACTGGTTGGGGCATTGCCACCACCTGTCAGCTCCTTTCCGGGACTTTCGCTTTCCCCC
TCCCTATTGCCACGGCGGAACTCATCGCCGCCTGCCTTGCCCGCTGCTGGACAGGGGCTCGGCTGTTGGG
CACTGACAATTCCGTGGTGTTGTCGGGGAAGCTGACGTCCTTTCCATGGCTGCTCGCCTGTGTTGCCACC
TGGATTCTGCGCGGGACGTCCTTCTGCTACGTCCCTTCGGCCCTCAATCCAGCGGACCTTCCTTCCCGCG
GCCTGCTGCCGGCTCTGCGGCCTCTTCCGCGTCTTCGCCTTCGCCCTCAGACGAGTCGGATCTCCCTTTG
GGCCGCCTCCCCGCCTGTCTAGCTTGACTGACTGAGATACAGCGTACCTTCAGCTCACAGACATGATAAG
ATACATTGATGAGTTTGGACAAACCACAACTAGAATGCAGTGAAAAAAATGCTTTATTTGTGAAATTTGT
GATGCTATTGCTTTATTTGTAACCATTATAAGCTGCAATAAACAAGTTAACAACAACAATTGCATTCATT
TTATGTTTCAGGTTCAGGGGGAGGTGTGGGAGGTTTTTTAAAGCAAGTAAAACCTCTACAAATGTGGTAT
TGGCCCATCTCTATCGGTATCGTAGCATAACCCCTTGGGGCCTCTAAACGGGTCTTGAGGGGTTTTTTGT
GCCCCTCGGGCCGGATTGCTATCTACCGGCATTGGCGCAGAAAAAAATGCCTGATGCGACGCTGCGCGTC
TTATACTCCCACATATGCCAGATTCAGCAACGGATACGGCTTCCCCAACTTGCCCACTTCCATACGTGTC
CTCCTTACCAGAAATTTATCCTTAAGGTCGTCAGCTATCCTGCAGGCGATCTCTCGATTTCGATCAAGAC
ATTCCTTTAATGGTCTTTTCTGGACACCACTAGGGGTCAGAAGTAGTTCATCAAACTTTCTTCCCTCCCT
AATCTCATTGGTTACCTTGGGCTATCGAAACTTAATTAAGCGATCTGCATCTCAATTAGTCAGCAACCAT
AGTCCCGCCCCTAACTCCGCCCATCCCGCCCCTAACTCCGCCCAGTTCCGCCCATTCTCCGCCCCATCGC
TGACTAATTTTTTTTATTTATGCAGAGGCCGAGGCCGCCTCGGCCTCTGAGCTATTCCAGAAGTAGTGAG
GAGGCTTTTTTGGAGGCCTAGGCTTTTGCAAAGGAGGTAGCCAACATGATTGAACAAGATGGATTGCACG
CAGGTTCTCCCGCCGCTTGGGTGGAGAGGCTATTCGGCTATGACTGGGCACAACAGACAATCGGCTGCTC
TGATGCCGCCGTGTTCCGGCTGTCAGCGCAGGGGCGCCCGGTTCTTTTTGTCAAGACCGACCTGTCCGGT
GCCCTGAATGAACTCCAGGACGAGGCAGCGCGGCTATCGTGGCTGGCCACGACGGGCGTTCCTTGCGCAG
CTGTGCTCGACGTTGTCACTGAAGCGGGAAGGGACTGGCTGCTATTGGGCGAAGTGCCGGGGCAGGATCT
CCTGTCATCTCACCTTGCTCCTGCCGAGAAAGTATCCATCATGGCTGATGCAATGCGGCGGCTGCATACG
CTTGATCCGGCTACCTGCCCATTCGACCACCAAGCGAAACATCGCATCGAGCGAGCACGTACTCGGATGG
AAGCCGGTCTTGTCGATCAGGATGATCTGGACGAAGAGCATCAGGGGCTCGCGCCAGCCGAACTGTTCGC
CAGGCTCAAGGCGCGGATGCCCGACGGCGAGGATCTCGTCGTGACCCACGGCGATGCCTGCTTGCCGAAT
ATCATGGTGGAAAATGGCCGCTTTTCTGGATTCATCGACTGTGGCCGGCTGGGTGTGGCGGACCGCTATC
AGGACATAGCGTTGGCTACCCGTGATATTGCTGAAGAGCTTGGCGGCGAATGGGCTGACCGCTTCCTCGT
GCTTTACGGTATCGCCGCTCCCGATTCGCAGCGCATCGCCTTCTATCGCCTTCTTGACGAGTTCTTCTAG
TATGTAAGCCCTGTGCCTTCTAGTTGCCAGCCATCTGTTGTTTGCCCCTCCCCCGTGCCTTCCTTGACCC
TGGAAGGTGCCACTCCCACTGTCCTTTCCTAATAAAATGAGGAAATTGCATCGCATTGTCTGAGTAGGTG
TCATTCTATTCTGGGGGGTGGGGTGGGGCAGGACAGCAAGGGGGAGGATTGGGAAGACAATAGCAGGCAT
GCTGGGGATGCGGTGGGCTCTATGGTTAATTAACCAGTCAAGTCAGCTACTTGGCGAGATCGACTTGTCT
GGGTTTCGACTACGCTCAGAATTGCGTCAGTCAAGTTCGATCTGGTCCTTGCTATTGCACCCGTTCTCCG
ATTACGAGTTTCATTTAAATCATGTGAGCAAAAGGCCAGCAAAAGGCCAGGAACCGTAAAAAGGCCGCGT
TGCTGGCGTTTTTCCATAGGCTCCGCCCCCCTGACGAGCATCACAAAAATCGACGCTCAAGTCAGAGGTG
GCGAAACCCGACAGGACTATAAAGATACCAGGCGTTTCCCCCTGGAAGCTCCCTCGTGCGCTCTCCTGTT
CCGACCCTGCCGCTTACCGGATACCTGTCCGCCTTTCTCCCTTCGGGAAGCGTGGCGCTTTCTCATAGCT
CACGCTGTAGGTATCTCAGTTCGGTGTAGGTCGTTCGCTCCAAGCTGGGCTGTGTGCACGAACCCCCCGT
TCAGCCCGACCGCTGCGCCTTATCCGGTAACTATCGTCTTGAGTCCAACCCGGTAAGACACGACTTATCG
CCACTGGCAGCAGCCACTGGTAACAGGATTAGCAGAGCGAGGTATGTAGGCGGTGCTACAGAGTTCTTGA
AGTGGTGGCCTAACTACGGCTACACTAGAAGAACAGTATTTGGTATCTGCGCTCTGCTGAAGCCAGTTAC
CTTCGGAAAAAGAGTTGGTAGCTCTTGATCCGGCAAACAAACCACCGCTGGTAGCGGTGGTTTTTTTGTT
TGCAAGCAGCAGATTACGCGCAGAAAAAAAGGATCTCAAGAAGATCCTTTGATCTTTTCTACGGGGTCTG
ACGCTCAGTGGAACGAAAACTCACGTTAAGGGATTTTGGTCATGAGATTATCAAAAAGGATCTTCACCTA
GATCCTTTTAAATTAAAAATGAAGTTTTAAATCAATCTAAAGTATATATGAGTAAACTTGGTCTGACAGT
TACCAATGCTTAATCAGTGAGGCACCTATCTCAGCGATCTGTCTATTTCGTTCATCCATAGTTGCATTTA
AATTTCCGAACTCTCCAAGGCCCTCGTCGGAAAATCTTCAAACCTTTCGTCCGATCCATCTTGCAGGCTA
CCTCTCGAACGAACTATCGCAAGTCTCTTGGCCGGCCTTGCGCCTTGGCTATTGCTTGGCAGCGCCTATC
GCCAGGTATTACTCCAATCCCGAATATCCGAGATCGGGATCACCCGAGAGAAGTTCAACCTACATCCTCA
ATCCCGATCTATCCGAGATCCGAGGAATATCGAAATCGGGGCGCGCCTGGTGTACCGAGAACGATCCTCT
CAGTGCGAGTCTCGACGATCCATATCGTTGCTTGGCAGTCAGCCAGTCGGAATCCAGCTTGGGACCCAGG
AAGTCCAATCGTCAGATATTGTACTCAAGCCTGGTCACGGCAGCGTACCGATCTGTTTAAACCTAGATAT
TGATAGTCTGATCGGTCAACGTATAATCGAGTCCTAGCTTTTGCAAACATCTATCAAGAGACAGGATCAG
CAGGAGGCTTTCGCATGAGTATTCAACATTTCCGTGTCGCCCTTATTCCCTTTTTTGCGGCATTTTGCCT
TCCTGTTTTTGCTCACCCAGAAACGCTGGTGAAAGTAAAAGATGCTGAAGATCAGTTGGGTGCGCGAGTG
GGTTACATCGAACTGGATCTCAACAGCGGTAAGATCCTTGAGAGTTTTCGCCCCGAAGAACGCTTTCCAA
TGATGAGCACTTTTAAAGTTCTGCTATGTGGCGCGGTATTATCCCGTATTGACGCCGGGCAAGAGCAACT
CGGTCGCCGCATACACTATTCTCAGAATGACTTGGTTGAGTATTCACCAGTCACAGAAAAGCATCTTACG
GATGGCATGACAGTAAGAGAATTATGCAGTGCTGCCATAACCATGAGTGATAACACTGCGGCCAACTTAC
TTCTGACAACGATTGGAGGACCGAAGGAGCTAACCGCTTTTTTGCACAACATGGGGGATCATGTAACTCG
CCTTGATCGTTGGGAACCGGAGCTGAATGAAGCCATACCAAACGACGAGCGTGACACCACGATGCCTGTA
GCAATGGCAACAACCTTGCGTAAACTATTAACTGGCGAACTACTTACTCTAGCTTCCCGGCAACAGTTGA
TAGACTGGATGGAGGCGGATAAAGTTGCAGGACCACTTCTGCGCTCGGCCCTTCCGGCTGGCTGGTTTAT
TGCTGATAAATCTGGAGCCGGTGAGCGTGGGTCTCGCGGTATCATTGCAGCACTGGGGCCAGATGGTAAG
CCCTCCCGTATCGTAGTTATCTACACGACGGGGAGTCAGGCAACTATGGATGAACGAAATAGACAGATCG
CTGAGATAGGTGCCTCACTGATTAAGCATTGGTAACCGATTCTAGGTGCATTGGCGCAGAAAAAAATGCC
TGATGCGACGCTGCGCGTCTTATACTCCCACATATGCCAGATTCAGCAACGGATACGGCTTCCCCAACTT
GCCCACTTCCATACGTGTCCTCCTTACCAGAAATTTATCCTTAAGATCCCGAATCGTTTAAACTCGACTC
TGGCTCTATCGAATCTCCGTCGTTTCGAGCTTACGCGAACAGCCGTGGCGCTCATTTGCTCGTCGGGCAT
CGAATCTCGTCAGCTATCGTCAGCTTACCTTTTTGGCAGCGATCGCGGCTCCCGACATCTTGGACCATTA
GCTCCACAGGTATCTTCTTCCCTCTAGTGGTCATAACAGCAGCTTCAGCTACCTCTCAATTCAAAAAACC
CCTCAAGACCCGTTTAGAGGCCCCAAGGGGTTATGCTATCAATCGTTGCGTTACACACACAAAAAACCAA
CACACATCCATCTTCGATGGATAGCGATTTTATTATCTAACTGCTGATCGAGTGTAGCCAGATCTAGTAA
TCAATTACGGGGTCATTAGTTCATAGCCCATATATGGAGTTCCGCGTTACATAACTTACGGTAAATGGCC
CGCCTGGCTGACCGCCCAACGACCCCCGCCCATTGACGTCAATAATGACGTATGTTCCCATAGTAACGCC
AATAGGGACTTTCCATTGACGTCAATGGGTGGAGTATTTACGGTAAACTGCCCACTTGGCAGTACATCAA
GTGTATCATATGCCAAGTACGCCCCCTATTGACGTCAATGACGGTAAATGGCCCGCCTGGCATTATGCCC
AGTACATGACCTTATGGGACTTTCCTACTTGGCAGTACATCTACGTATTAGTCATCGCTATTACCATGCT
GATGCGGTTTTGGCAGTACATCAATGGGCGTGGATAGCGGTTTGACTCACGGGGATTTCCAAGTCTCCAC
CCCATTGACGTCAATGGGAGTTTGTTTTGGCACCAAAATCAACGGGACTTTCCAAAATGTCGTAACAACT
CCGCCCCATTGACGCAAATGGGCGGTAGGCGTGTACGGTGGGAGGTCTATATAAGCAGAGCTGGTTTAGT
GAACCGTCAGATCGCCTGGAGACGCCATCCACGCTGTTTTGACCTCCATAGAAGACACCGGGACCGATCC
AGCCTCCCCTCGAAGCTTACATGTGGTACCGAGCTCGGATCCTGAGAACTTCAGGGTGAGTCTATGGGAC
CCTTGATGTTTTCTTTCCCCTTCTTTTCTATGGTTAAGTTCATGTCATAGGAAGGGGAGAAGTAACAGGG
TACACATATTGACCAAATCAGGGTAATTTTGCATTTGTAATTTTAAAAAATGCTTTCTTCTTTTAATATA
CTTTTTTGTTTATCTTATTTCTAATACTTTCCCTAATCTCTTTCTTTCAGGGCAATAATGATACAATGTA
TCATGCCTCTTTGCACCATTCTAAAGAATAACAGTGATAATTTCTGGGTTAAGGCAATAGCAATATTTCT
GCATATAAATATTTCTGCATATAAATTGTAACTGATGTAAGAGGTTTCATATTGCTAATAGCAGCTACAA
TCCAGCTACCATTCTGCTTTTATTTTATGGTTGGGATAAGGCTGGATTATTCTGAGTCCAAGCTAGGCCC
TTTTGCTAATCATGTTCATACCTCTTATCTTCCTCCCACAGCTCCTGGGCAACGTGCTGGTCTGTGTGCT
GGCCCATCACTTTGGCAAAGGCGGCCGCC
[912 nt withheld, positions 6820-7731]
GTTGAGAAAGGCATATACCAAACCAGTAACTTCCGCGTCCAACCCACCGAATCCATTGTTCGATTCCCTA
ACGTCACCAATTTGTGTCCTTTCCATGAAGTATTTAATGCCACTCGATTTGCATCAGTTTATGCCTGGAA
TCGCACGCGAATATCAAATTGTGTTGCAGATTATAGTGTCCTGTATAATTTCGCACCATTCTTCGCTTTT
AAGTGTTATGGGGTCAGCCCTACGAAATTGAATGACTTGTGTTTTACCAACGTTTACGCAGATTCTTTCG
TCATAAAGGGCAACGAAGTCAGCCAGATTGCACCGGGGCAAACCGGAAATATAGCAGACTATAATTATAA
GTTGCCGGATGACTTCACCGGCTGCGTTATAGCATGGAACTCCAATAAGCTCGATTCAAAACACAGCGGC
AACTATGATTATTGGTACCGCCTGTTTCGCAAGTCAAAACTGAAGCCCTTTGAACGTGACATCTCCACCG
AAATTTATCAAGTCGGCAACAAACCATGTAAAGGAAAGGGGCCTAACTGTTATTTTCCCCTTCAATCATA
CGGATTTCGACCAACATATGGGGTGGGCCATCAACCATATCGGGTGGTAGTCTTGAGCTTTGAGCTGCTC
CACGCACCGGCTACAGTTTGCGGACCGAAGAAAAGCACTAACCTGGTGAAGAATAAATGTGTGAACTTCA
ACTTTAATGGGCTCACCGGAACAGGGGTGCTGACAAAATCAAACAAGAAATTTCTCCCTTTTCAACAATT
TGGTAGAGACATTGTCGATACCACAGATGCCGTCCGCGATCCGCAAACACTGGAAATCCTCGATATAACA
CCCTGTAGCTTCGGCGGGGTCAGCGTGATAACTCCCGGAACGAACACATCCAACCAAGTGGCTGTCCTGT
ATCAAGGTGTCAACTGTACCGAAGTCTCTGTGGCGATACACGCCGACCAACTGACACCCACCTGGAGAGT
CTACTCAACAGGTTCCAATGTCTTTCAAACTAGAGCGGGTTGTCTCATTGGCGCTGAGTATGTCAATAAT
TCATACGAATGTGATATTCCTATTGGGGCAGGAATCTGTGCGTCTTATCAAACTCAAACGAAATCACGAC
GGCGCGCTCGCTCAGTAGCCAGCCAGTCCATAATCGCCTATACCATGAGTCTCGGGGCTGAGAACTCCGT
GGCTTATTCAAACAATTCCATCGCAATCCCAACTAACTTTACCATTAGCGTTACCACGGAAATCTTGCCC
GTCAGCATGACTAAGACGAGCGTAGACTGTACGATGTATATCTGTGGGGATTCCACCGAGTGTAGCAACC
TCTTGCTTCAATACGGGTCTTTCTGTACTCAACTCAAACGAGCATTGACCGGAATTGCGGTCGAACAAGA
CAAGAATACCCAAGAGGTGTTCGCACAAGTAAAGCAAATATACAAAACGCCGCCAATCAAATATTTTGGC
GGGTTTAATTTTAGCCAAATACTGCCAGACCCATCTAAGCCTTCAAAACGCAGCTTTATCGAGGATCTGC
TGTTCAACAAAGTTACGTTGGCTGACGCGGGTTTCATTAAGCAGTATGGGGATTGTTTGGGAGACATTGC
GGCCCGCGACCTTATCTGTGCTCAAAAATTCAATGGGTTGACAGTTCTGCCCCCTCTGCTCACTGATGAG
ATGATTGCACAGTATACATCAGCATTGTTGGCAGGAACCATTACATCCGGCTGGACTTTTGGCGCGGGTG
CGGCCCTTCAAATACCTTTCGCTATGCAAATGGCTTACAGATTCAATGGGATTGGTGTCACGCAAAATGT
ATTGTATGAAAATCAGAAGCTGATCGCTAATCAATTTAACAGCGCGATTGGCAAGATCCAAGATTCACTG
TTTAGCACAGCGTCCGCCCTCGGCAAACTCCAAGATGTTGTGAATCATAACGCCCAGGCCCTGAATACCC
TCGTGAAGCAACTGAGTTCTAAATTCGGCGCAATCTCCAGCGTCCTCAACGACATATTGTCCAGACTTGA
TAAGGTGGAAGCCGAGGTGCAAATTGATCGGCTCATCACAGGCAGGCTCCAGTCACTCCAAACTTATGTG
ACACAACAGTTGATCCGGGCTGCTGAGATACGAGCAAGCGCCAACCTGGCCGCCACTAAAATGTCAGAGT
GCGTGCTCGGGCAGTCCAAACGGGTTGACTTTTGTGGCAAGGGCTATCACTTGATGTCCTTCCCCCAATC
CGCCCCACATGGAGTGGTCTTTCTCCACGTCACTTATGTCCCTGCTCAAGAGAAGAACTTTACGACAGCT
CCAGCAATCTGTCACGATGGCAAAGCGCACTTTCCCAGGGAAGGCGTTTTCGTCAGTAATGGCACGCATT
GGTTTGTGACCCAAAGGAATTTCTATGAACCCCAAATCATAACCACTGACAATACATTTGTCTCAGGCAA
CTGTGATGTGGTCATTGGGATCGTGAACAACACGGTATATGATCCCCTGCAACTCGAGTTGGATAGCTTC
AAAGAGGAATTGGATAAATACTTTAAGAATCATACTTCACCCGATGTTGATCTCGGGGACATATCAGGAA
TAAATGCAAGTGTCGTCAACATTCAGAAAGAGATTGATCGCCTTAATGAGGTCGCCAAGAACTTGAATGA
ATCTTTGATCGACTTGCAAGAACTGGGCAAATACGAACAATATATTAAATGGCCCTGGT
Features (pLannotate 1.2.2; 21 found; start..end, strand, type, name):
    196..784     +  misc_feature   WPRE: woodchuck hepatitis virus posttranscriptional regulatory element
    837..958     -  polyA_signal   SV40 poly(A) signal: SV40 polyadenylation signal
    981..1050    -  CDS            large T antigen (fragment): large T antigen from SV40 (simian virus 40)
   1073..1119    +  terminator     T7 terminator: transcription terminator for bacteriophage T7 RNA polymerase
   1149..1285    +  terminator     rrnG terminator: transcription terminator from the E. coli ribosomal RNA rrnG operon (Albrechtsen et al., 1991)
   1330..1401    +  misc_feature   3' β-globin insulator: insulator downstream of the human β-globin locus (Farrell et al., 2002)
   1446..1642    +  promoter       SV40 promoter: SV40 early promoter
   1656..2447    +  CDS            neo: KKA2_KLEPN - Also known as kan, nptII. Experimental evidence at protein level: Swiss-Prot protein existence level 1. Resistance to kanamycin, neomycin, paromomycin, ribostamycin, butirosin and gentamicin B. From Klebsiella pneumoniae.
   2461..2685    +  polyA_signal   bGH poly(A) signal: bovine growth hormone polyadenylation signal
   2881..3469    -  rep_origin     ori: high-copy-number ColE1/pMB1/pBR322/pUC origin of replication
   3641..3705    -  CDS            bla(M) (fragment): β-lactamase lacking the signal sequence; bla(M); allows cytosolic expression of β-lactamase
   4215..5075    +  CDS            AmpR: β-lactamase; bla; confers resistance to ampicillin, carbenicillin, and related antibiotics
   5088..5224    +  terminator     rrnG terminator: transcription terminator from the E. coli ribosomal RNA rrnG operon (Albrechtsen et al., 1991)
   5376..5447    +  misc_feature   5' β-globin insulator: insulator upstream of the human β-globin locus (Farrell et al., 2002)
   5452..5498    -  terminator     T7 terminator: transcription terminator for bacteriophage T7 RNA polymerase
   5516..5564    -  polyA_signal   poly(A) signal: synthetic polyadenylation signal
   5645..5948    +  enhancer       CMV enhancer: human cytomegalovirus immediate early enhancer
   6021..6038    -  promoter       CMV promoter (fragment): human cytomegalovirus (CMV) immediate early promoter
   6101..6152    +  promoter       CMVd2 promoter: truncated human cytomegalovirus (CMV) immediate early promoter that yields moderately reduced expression relative to the full-length promoter
   6286..6761    +  intron         β-globin intron: internally truncated intron from human β-globin
   6820..122     +  CDS            S (across the origin) (sequence partly withheld): SPIKE_SARS2 - Experimental evidence at protein level: Swiss-Prot protein existence level 1. [Spike glycoprotein]: May down-regulate host tetherin (BST2) by lysosomal degradation, thereby counteracting its antiviral activity. From Severe acute respiratory syndrome coronavirus 2 (2019-nCoV) (SARS-CoV-2).
