[The description below was written by a language model from this plasmid's Addgene catalogue record and pLannotate feature annotations shown in this document.]
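Description:
pTwist-SARS-CoV-2 Spike-deltaC18 JN.4 is a 10,450-nt mammalian expression plasmid built on the Twist pTwist-CMV-BetaGlobin-WPRE-Neo backbone, carrying the spike glycoprotein gene of the SARS-CoV-2 JN.4 lineage. It replicates in E. coli from a high-copy ColE1/pUC-type origin and is selected with ampicillin through the AmpR β-lactamase gene. A separate SV40 early promoter–neo–bGH poly(A) cassette provides neomycin-class (G418) resistance, which would allow selection in mammalian cells.

The spike open reading frame, which spans the numbering origin of the circular sequence record, lies downstream of a CMV enhancer, CMV promoter elements and a truncated human β-globin intron. It is followed by a WPRE, which enhances transcript stability and expression, and an SV40 polyadenylation signal. The catalogue lists the promoter as CAG, whereas the annotated features and the backbone name point to a CMV enhancer/promoter with a β-globin intron, so the record is not fully consistent on this point. Short β-globin insulator elements, T7 and rrnG terminators and a synthetic poly(A) signal flank the expression units, presumably to limit transcriptional read-through between them.

The insert carries an extensive set of JN.4-defining substitutions, deletions and an insertion across the N-terminal domain, receptor-binding domain and S2 region, as listed by the depositor. The "deltaC18" in the name indicates removal of the 18 C-terminal residues of the cytoplasmic tail, a modification commonly used to improve spike incorporation into pseudotyped particles. The stated purpose is production of JN.4 spike pseudovirus, and the associated study examined viral escape from mRNA vaccine-induced humoral immunity.
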