Addgene plasmid #216527: pTwist-SARS-CoV-2 Spike-deltaC18 JN.4
Purpose: Encodes SARS-CoV-2 spike for JN.4 pseudovirus production
Depositing lab: Alejandro Balazs. Depositing organization: Massachusetts General Hospital. Publication: Ongoing evolution of SARS-CoV-2 drives escape from mRNA vaccine-induced humoral immunity. Roederer AL, Cao Y, Denis KS, Sheehan ML, Li CJ, Lam EC, Gregory DJ, Poznansky MC, Iafrate AJ, Canaday DH, Gravenstein S, Garcia-Beltran WF, Balazs AB. medRxiv [Preprint]. 2024 Mar 7:2024.03.05.24303815. doi: 10.1101/2024.03.05.24303815. PubMed 38496628.
Backbone
  Vector backbone: pTwist-CMV-BetaGlobin-WPRE-Neo
  Backbone manufacturer: Twist
  Vector type: Mammalian Expression
Growth in bacteria
  Bacterial resistance: Ampicillin, 100 μg/mL
  Growth temperature: 37°C
  Growth strain: DH5alpha
  Copy number: High Copy
Gene/Insert
  Gene/Insert name: SARS-CoV-2 Spike JN.4
  Species: Severe acute respiratory syndrome coronavirus 2
  Mutation: See Depositor Comments.
  Entrez Gene: S (a.k.a. GU280_gp02, spike glycoprotein)
  Promoter: CAG
  Cloning method: Ligation Independent Cloning
Terms and licenses: Academic/Nonprofit Terms; Industry Terms: Not Available to Industry
Depositor comments: Relevant mutations: Ins16MPLFT19IR21TdeltaL24P25P27A27SS50LdeltaH69V71V127FG142DdeltaY145F157SR158GdeltaN212L212IV213GL216FH245NA246DI332VG339HK356TS371FS373PS375FT376AR403KD405NR408SK417NN440KV445HG446SN450DL452WN460KA475VS477NT478KN481KdeltaV484E484KF486PQ498RN501YY505HE554KA570VD614GP621SH655YN679KP681RN764KD796YS939FQ954HN969KP1143L Please visit https://www.medrxiv.org/content/10.1101/2024.03.05.24303815v1 for medRxiv preprint.
How to cite: pTwist-SARS-CoV-2 Spike-deltaC18 JN.4 was a gift from Alejandro Balazs (Addgene plasmid # 216527 ; http://n2t.net/addgene:216527 ; RRID:Addgene_216527)
